>Addgene plasmid #204095 | pBP-R_MCD15 | addgene full sequence | sequence record 418225 | Addgene NGS Result
CAAGAAGATCCTTTGATCTTTTCTACGGGGTCTGACGCTCAGTGGAACGAAAACTCACGTTAAGGGATTT
TGGTCATGAGATTATCAAAAAGGATCTTCACCTAGATCCTTTTAAATTAAAAATGAAGTTTTAAATCAAT
CTAAAGTATATATGAGTAAACTTGGTCTGACAGCTCGAGGCTTGGATTCTCACCAATAAAAAACGCCCGG
CGGCAACCGAGCGTTCTGAACAAATCCAGATGGAGTTCTGAGGTCATTACTGGATCTATCAACAGGAGTC
CAAGCGAGCTCGATATCAAATTACGCCCCGCCCTGCCACTCATCGCAGTACTGTTGTAATTCATTAAGCA
TTCTGCCGACATGGAAGCCATCACAAACGGCATGATGAACCTGAATCGCCAGCGGCATCAGCACCTTGTC
GCCTTGCGTATAATATTTGCCCATGGTGAAAACGGGGGCGAAGAAGTTGTCCATATTGGCCACGTTTAAA
TCAAAACTGGTGAAACTCACCCAGGGATTGGCTGACACGAAAAACATATTCTCAATAAACCCTTTAGGGA
AATAGGCCAGGTTTTCACCGTAACACGCCACATCTTGCGAATATATGTGTAGAAACTGCCGGAAATCGTC
GTGGTATTCACTCCAGAGCGATGAAAACGTTTCAGTTTGCTCATGGAAAACGGTGTAACAAGGGTGAACA
CTATCCCATATCACCAGCTCACCGTCTTTCATTGCCATACGAAATTCCGGATGAGCATTCATCAGGCGGG
CAAGAATGTGAATAAAGGCCGGATAAAACTTGTGCTTATTTTTCTTTACGGTCTTTAAAAAGGCCGTAAT
ATCCAGCTGAACGGTCTGGTTATAGGTACATTGAGCAACTGACTGAAATGCCTCAAAATGTTCTTTACGA
TGCCATTGGGATATATCAACGGTGGTATATCCAGTGATTTTTTTCTCCATTTTAGCTTCCTTAGCTCCTG
AAAATCTCGATAACTCAAAAAATACGCCCGGTAGTGATCTTATTTCATTATGGTGAAAGTTGGAACCTCT
TACGTGCCCGATCAACTCGAGTGCCACCTGACGTCTAAGAAACCATTATTATCATGACATTAACCTATAA
AAATAGGCGTATCACGAGGCAGAATTTCAGATAAAAAAAATCCTTAGCTTTCGCTAAGGATGATTTCGGT
CTCAGTACTCTTAATCATGCGGGGGAGTCTTTCATAAGAGACCTCCGGCAAAAAAGGGCAAGGTGTCACC
ACCCTGCCCTTTTTCTTTAAAACCGAAAAGATTACTTCGCGTTATGCAGGCTTCCTCGCTCACTGACTCG
CTGCGCTCGGTCGTTCGGCTGCGGCGAGCGGTATCAGCTCACTCAAAGGCGGTAATACGGTTATCCACAG
AATCAGGGGATAACGCAGGAAAGAACATGTGAGCAAAAGGCCAGCAAAAGGCCAGGAACCGTAAAAAGGC
CGCGTTGCTGGCGTTTTTCCACAGGCTCCGCCCCCCTGACGAGCATCACAAAAATCGACGCTCAAGTCAG
AGGTGGCGAAACCCGACAGGACTATAAAGATACCAGGCGTTTCCCCCTGGAAGCTCCCTCGTGCGCTCTC
CTGTTCCGACCCTGCCGCTTACCGGATACCTGTCCGCCTTTCTCCCTTCGGGAAGCGTGGCGCTTTCTCA
TAGCTCACGCTGTAGGTATCTCAGTTCGGTGTAGGTCGTTCGCTCCAAGCTGGGCTGTGTGCACGAACCC
CCCGTTCAGCCCGACCGCTGCGCCTTATCCGGTAACTATCGTCTTGAGTCCAACCCGGTAAGACACGACT
TATCGCCACTGGCAGCAGCCACTGGTAACAGGATTAGCAGAGCGAGGTATGTAGGCGGTGCTACAGAGTT
CTTGAAGTGGTGGCCTAACTACGGCTACACTAGAAGAACAGTATTTGGTATCTGCGCTCTGCTGAAGCCA
GTTACCTTCGGAAAAAGAGTTGGTAGCTCTTGATCCGGCAAACAAACCACCGCTACCAGCGGTGGTTTTT
TTGTTTGCAAGCAGCAGATTACGCGCAGAAAAAAAGGATCT
Features (pLannotate 1.2.2; 6 found; start..end, strand, type, name):
    186..280     -  terminator     lambda t0 terminator: transcription terminator from phage lambda
    304..960     -  CDS            cat: CAT_ECOLX - Experimental evidence at protein level: Swiss-Prot protein existence level 1. This enzyme is an effector of chloramphenicol resistance in bacteria. From Escherichia coli. This protein is used as a marker in many commonly used cloning vectors, such as pACYC184.
    961..1058    -  promoter       cat promoter: promoter of the E. coli cat gene encoding chloramphenicol acetyltransferase
   1144..1187    -  terminator     bacterial terminator: putative bacterial transcription terminator
   1234..1291    +  terminator     his operon terminator: This putative transcriptin terminator from the E. coli his operon has a 2-bp deletion introduced during synthesis. Its efficiency has not been determined.
   1486..3       -  rep_origin     ori (across the origin): high-copy-number ColE1/pMB1/pBR322/pUC origin of replication
