[The description below was written by a language model from this plasmid's Addgene catalogue record and pLannotate feature annotations shown in this document.]
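Description:
pBP-R_MCD15 is a small (about 2.1 kb) bacterial part-storage plasmid built on the iGEM pSB1C3 backbone. It carries a single synthetic regulatory element, the MCD15 ribosome binding site, which the record describes as medium strength. It is catalogued as a "Type 0 RBS part". That label suggests a basic-level module in a hierarchical, modular cloning scheme, where promoters, RBSs, coding sequences and terminators are kept as separate standardised parts and later combined into expression units. The record does not name the assembly standard or the flanking sites used to release the part. The insert was placed in the backbone by Gibson assembly and carries no recorded mutations.

The annotated features are all backbone elements. A high-copy ColE1/pMB1/pUC-type origin, which spans the sequence numbering origin, drives replication in E. coli. Selection is by chloramphenicol, through a cat (chloramphenicol acetyltransferase) gene expressed from its native cat promoter and followed by the phage lambda t0 terminator. Two further terminators are annotated, a putative bacterial terminator and a his operon terminator. These are typical of the pSB1C3 design, where they help insulate the cloning region from transcription elsewhere in the plasmid. The RBS itself was not detected by the automated annotation, which is not surprising for a short synthetic sequence. It presumably sits in one of the unannotated stretches, but its position cannot be stated from the table.

Although listed as a bacterial expression vector, the plasmid has no annotated promoter or coding sequence associated with the part. It is best understood as a source of a defined translation initiation element for tuning protein expression in assembled bacterial genetic circuits.
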