Addgene plasmid #204095: pBP-R_MCD15
Purpose: Type 0 RBS part
Depositing lab: Mikhail Shapiro. Depositing organization: California Institute of Technology.
Backbone
  Vector backbone: pSB1C3
  Backbone manufacturer: iGEM
  Vector type: Bacterial Expression
Growth in bacteria
  Bacterial resistance: Chloramphenicol, 25 μg/mL
  Growth temperature: 37°C
  Growth strain: NEB Stable
  Copy number: High Copy
Gene/Insert
  Gene/Insert name: MCD15 medium RBS
  Species: Synthetic
  Mutation: None
  Cloning method: Gibson Cloning
Terms and licenses: Academic/Nonprofit Terms; Industry Terms: Not Available to Industry
How to cite: pBP-R_MCD15 was a gift from Mikhail Shapiro (Addgene plasmid # 204095 ; http://n2t.net/addgene:204095 ; RRID:Addgene_204095)
